>Addgene plasmid #162358 | pC0.306 L3S1P22 | addgene full sequence | sequence record 323935 | Addgene NGS Result
TGTTATGACTGTTTTTTTTTGGGGTACAGTCTATGCCTCGGGCATCCAAGCAGCAAGCGCGTTACGCCGT
GGGTCGATGTTTGATGTTATGGAGCAGCAACGATGTTACGCAGCAGGGCAGTCGCCCTAAAACAAAGTTA
AACATCATGAGGGAAGCGGTGATCGCCGAAGTATCGACTCAACTATCAGAGGTAGTTGGCGTCATCGAGC
GCCATCTCGAACCGACGTTGCTGGCCGTACATTTGTACGGCTCCGCAGTGGATGGCGGCCTGAAGCCACA
CAGCGATATTGATTTGCTGGTTACGGTGACCGTAAGGCTTGATGAAACAACGCGGCGAGCTTTGATCAAC
GACCTTTTGGAAACTTCGGCTTCCCCTGGAGAGAGCGAGATTCTCCGCGCTGTAGAAGTCACCATTGTTG
TGCACGACGACATCATTCCGTGGCGTTATCCAGCTAAGCGCGAACTGCAATTTGGAGAATGGCAGCGCAA
TGACATTCTTGCAGGTATCTTCGAGCCAGCCACGATCGACATTGATCTGGCTATCTTGCTGACAAAAGCA
AGAGAACATAGCGTTGCCTTGGTAGGTCCAGCGGCGGAGGAACTCTTTGATCCGGTTCCTGAACAGGATC
TATTTGAGGCGCTAAATGAAACCTTAACGCTATGGAACTCGCCGCCCGACTGGGCTGGCGATGAGCGAAA
TGTAGTGCTTACGTTGTCCCGCATTTGGTACAGCGCAGTAACCGGCAAAATCGCGCCGAAGGATGTCGCT
GCCGACTGGGCAATGGAGCGCCTGCCGGCCCAGTATCAGCCCGTCATACTTGAAGCTAGACAGGCTTATC
TTGGACAAGAAGAAGATCGCTTGGCCTCGCGCGCAGATCAGTTGGAAGAATTTGTCCATTACGTAAAAGG
CGAGATCACCAAGGTAGTCGGCAAATAACTGTCAGACCAAGTTTACTCATATATACTTTAGATTGATTTA
AAACTTCATTTTTAATTTAAAAGGATCTAGGTGAAGATCCTTTTTGATAATCTCATGACCAAAATCCCTT
AACGTGAGTTTTCGTTCCACTGAGCGTCAGACCCCGTAGAAAAGATCAAAGGATCTTCTTGAGATCCTTT
TTTTCTGCGCGTAATCTGCTGCTTGCAAACAAAAAAACCACCGCTACCAGCGGTGGTTTGTTTGCCGGAT
CAAGAGCTACCAACTCTTTTTCCGAAGGTAACTGGCTTCAGCAGAGCGCAGATACCAAATACTGTTCTTC
TAGTGTAGCCGTAGTTAGGCCACCACTTCAAGAACTCTGTAGCACCGCCTACATACCTCGCTCTGCTAAT
CCTGTTACCAGTGGCTGCTGCCAGTGGCGATAAGTCGTGTCTTACCGGGTTGGACTCAAGACGATAGTTA
CCGGATAAGGCGCAGCGGTCGGGCTGAACGGGGGGTTCGTGCACACAGCCCAGCTTGGAGCGAACGACCT
ACACCGAACTGAGATACCTACAGCGTGAGCTATGAGAAAGCGCCACGCTTCCCGAAGGGAGAAAGGCGGA
CAGGTATCCGGTAAGCGGCAGGGTCGGAACAGGAGAGCGCACGAGGGAGCTTCCAGGGGGAAACGCCTGG
TATCTTTATAGTCCTGTCGGGTTTCGCCACCTCTGACTTGAGCGTCGATTTTTGTGATGCTCGTCAGGGG
GGCGGAGCCTATGGAAAAACGCCAGCAACGCGGCCTTTTTACGGTTCCTGGCCTTTTGCTGGCCTTTTGC
TCACATGTTCTTTCCTGCGTTATCCCCTGATTCTGTGGATAACCGTATTACCGCCTTTGAGTGAGCTGAT
ACCGCTCGCCGCAGCCGAACGACCGAGCGCAGCGAGTCAGTGAGCGAGGAAGCGGAAGAGCGCCCAATAC
GCAAACCGCCTCTCCCCGCGCGTTGGCCGATTCATTAATCACTCTGTGGTCTCAGCTTGACGAACAATAA
GGCCGCAAATCGCGGCCTTTTTTATTGATAACAAAACGCTTGAGACCACGAAGTGGCTCTTCAGTGGACG
AAAGGGCCTCGTGATACGCCTATTTTTATAGGTTAATGTCATGATAATAATGGTTTCTTAGACGTCAGGT
GGCACTTTTCGGGGAAATGTGCGCGGAACCCCTATTTGTTTATTTTTCTAAATACATTCAAATATGTATC
CGCTCATGAGACAATAACCCTGATAAATGCTTCAATAATATTGAAAAAGGAAGAGTATGCGCTCACGCAA
CTGGTCCAGAACCTTGACCGAACGCAGCGGTGGTAACGGCGCAGTGGCGGTTTTCATGGCT
Features (pLannotate 1.2.2; 6 found; start..end, strand, type, name):
     84..140     +  CDS            GmR (fragment): gentamycin acetyltransferase; aacC1; confers resistance to gentamycin
    147..935     +  CDS            aadA: S3AD_ECOLX - Experimental evidence at protein level: Swiss-Prot protein existence level 1. Mediates bacterial resistance to the antibiotics streptomycin and spectinomycin. From Escherichia coli.
   1109..1697    +  rep_origin     ori: high-copy-number ColE1/pMB1/pBR322/pUC origin of replication
   1880..1929    +  CDS            lacI (fragment): lac repressor; lacI; The lac repressor binds to the lac operator to inhibit transcription in E. coli. This inhibition can be relieved by adding lactose or isopropyl-β-D-thiogalactopyranoside (IPTG).
   2122..2226    +  promoter       AmpR promoter: bla
   2217..2297    -  CDS            int (fragment): INT2_ECOLX - Protein inferred from homology: Swiss-Prot protein existence level 3. Putative integrase believed to be involved in the insertion of antibiotic resistance genes into plasmids and transposons. From Escherichia coli.
