[The description below was written by a language model from this plasmid's Addgene catalogue record and pLannotate feature annotations shown in this document.]
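Description:
pC0.306 L3S1P22 is a small (about 2.3 kb) Level 0 part plasmid that carries a single transcription terminator, L3S1P22, as a 48 bp insert in the pICH41276 backbone. "Level 0" is the term used in hierarchical Golden Gate/MoClo-style assembly systems for the basic storage vectors that hold individual standardised parts (promoters, coding sequences, terminators) before they are combined into transcription units. The record does not describe the flanking restriction sites or overhangs. The insert itself is too short and specialised to have been picked up by automated annotation, so it does not appear in the feature table.

The plasmid is maintained in E. coli at high copy through a ColE1/pMB1/pUC-type origin and is selected with spectinomycin. Resistance is provided by a full-length aadA gene encoding the streptomycin/spectinomycin adenylyltransferase. An AmpR (bla) promoter is annotated upstream of the marker region on the circular map and may drive it, though the record does not say so. The remaining annotations are short fragments of a gentamicin acetyltransferase gene, lacI and an integron-type integrase. These are most likely non-functional remnants carried over with the resistance cassette and cloning region, not working components.

There is no reporter, tag or expression cassette, because the construct serves purely as a source of the terminator part. According to the associated publication title, it belongs to a set used to evaluate and compare the efficiency of transcription terminators across different cyanobacterial species. In that work, such parts would be assembled into higher-level test constructs.
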