Addgene plasmid #162358: pC0.306 L3S1P22
Purpose: Level 0 transcription terminator
Depositing lab: Alistair McCormick. Depositing organization: University of Edinburgh. Publication: Evaluation and Comparison of the Efficiency of Transcription Terminators in Different Cyanobacterial Species. Gale GAR, Wang B, McCormick AJ. Front Microbiol. 2021 Jan 15;11:624011. doi: 10.3389/fmicb.2020.624011. eCollection 2020. PubMed 33519785.
Backbone
  Vector backbone: pICH41276
Growth in bacteria
  Bacterial resistance: Spectinomycin, 50 μg/mL
  Growth temperature: 37°C
  Growth strain: DH5alpha
  Copy number: High Copy
Gene/Insert
  Gene/Insert name: L3S1P22
  Insert size (bp): 48
Terms and licenses: Academic/Nonprofit Terms; Industry Terms: Not Available to Industry
How to cite: pC0.306 L3S1P22 was a gift from Alistair McCormick (Addgene plasmid # 162358 ; http://n2t.net/addgene:162358 ; RRID:Addgene_162358)
